>Addgene plasmid #221850 | Ub-LPNTG-pET | addgene full sequence | sequence record 443734 | Addgene NGS Result
ACGGGTTACTGATGATGAACATGCCCGGTTACTGGAACGTTGTGAGGGTAAACAACTGGCGGTATGGATG
CGGCGGGACCAGAGAAAAATCACTCAGGGTCAATGCCAGCGCTTCGTTAATACAGATGTAGGTGTTCCAC
AGGGTAGCCAGCAGCATCCTGCGATGCAGATCCGGAACATAATGGTGCAGGGCGCTGACTTCCGCGTTTC
CAGACTTTACGAAACACGGAAACCGAAGACCATTCATGTTGTTGCTCAGGTCGCAGACGTTTTGCAGCAG
CAGTCGCTTCACGTTCGCTCGCGTATCGGTGATTCATTCTGCTAACCAGTAAGGCAACCCCGCCAGCCTA
GCCGGGTCCTCAACGACAGGAGCACGATCATGCGCACCCGTGGGGCCGCCATGCCGGCGATAATGGCCTG
CTTCTCGCCGAAACGTTTGGTGGCGGGACCAGTGACGAAGGCTTGAGCGAGGGCGTGCAAGATTCCGAAT
ACCGCAAGCGACAGGCCGATCATCGTCGCGCTCCAGCGAAAGCGGTCCTCGCCGAAAATGACCCAGAGCG
CTGCCGGCACCTGTCCTACGAGTTGCATGATAAAGAAGACAGTCATAAGTGCGGCGACGATAGTCATGCC
CCGCGCCCACCGGAAGGAGCTGACTGGGTTGAAGGCTCTCAAGGGCATCGGTCGAGATCCCGGTGCCTAA
TGAGTGAGCTAACTTACATTAATTGCGTTGCGCTCACTGCCCGCTTTCCAGTCGGGAAACCTGTCGTGCC
AGCTGCATTAATGAATCGGCCAACGCGCGGGGAGAGGCGGTTTGCGTATTGGGCGCCAGGGTGGTTTTTC
TTTTCACCAGTGAGACGGGCAACAGCTGATTGCCCTTCACCGCCTGGCCCTGAGAGAGTTGCAGCAAGCG
GTCCACGCTGGTTTGCCCCAGCAGGCGAAAATCCTGTTTGATGGTGGTTAACGGCGGGATATAACATGAG
CTGTCTTCGGTATCGTCGTATCCCACTACCGAGATGTCCGCACCAACGCGCAGCCCGGACTCGGTAATGG
CGCGCATTGCGCCCAGCGCCATCTGATCGTTGGCAACCAGCATCGCAGTGGGAACGATGCCCTCATTCAG
CATTTGCATGGTTTGTTGAAAACCGGACATGGCACTCCAGTCGCCTTCCCGTTCCGCTATCGGCTGAATT
TGATTGCGAGTGAGATATTTATGCCAGCCAGCCAGACGCAGACGCGCCGAGACAGAACTTAATGGGCCCG
CTAACAGCGCGATTTGCTGGTGACCCAATGCGACCAGATGCTCCACGCCCAGTCGCGTACCGTCTTCATG
GGAGAAAATAATACTGTTGATGGGTGTCTGGTCAGAGACATCAAGAAATAACGCCGGAACATTAGTGCAG
GCAGCTTCCACAGCAATGGCATCCTGGTCATCCAGCGGATAGTTAATGATCAGCCCACTGACGCGTTGCG
CGAGAAGATTGTGCACCGCCGCTTTACAGGCTTCGACGCCGCTTCGTTCTACCATCGACACCACCACGCT
GGCACCCAGTTGATCGGCGCGAGATTTAATCGCCGCGACAATTTGCGACGGCGCGTGCAGGGCCAGACTG
GAGGTGGCAACGCCAATCAGCAACGACTGTTTGCCCGCCAGTTGTTGTGCCACGCGGTTGGGAATGTAAT
TCAGCTCCGCCATCGCCGCTTCCACTTTTTCCCGCGTTTTCGCAGAAACGTGGCTGGCCTGGTTCACCAC
GCGGGAAACGGTCTGATAAGAGACACCGGCATACTCTGCGACATCGTATAACGTTACTGGTTTCACATTC
ACCACCCTGAATTGACTCTCTTCCGGGCGCTATCATGCCATACCGCGAAAGGTTTTGCGCCATTCGATGG
TGTCCGGGATCTCGACGCTCTCCCTTATGCGACTCCTGCATTAGGAAGCAGCCCAGTAGTAGGTTGAGGC
CGTTGAGCACCGCCGCCGCAAGGAATGGTGCATGCAAGGAGATGGCGCCCAACAGTCCCCCGGCCACGGG
GCCTGCCACCATACCCACGCCGAAACAAGCGCTCATGAGCCCGAAGTGGCGAGCCCGATCTTCCCCATCG
GTGATGTCGGCGATATAGGCGCCAGCAACCGCACCTGTGGCGCCGGTGATGCCGGCCACGATGCGTCCGG
CGTAGAGGATCGAGATCGATCTCGATCCCGCGAAATTAATACGACTCACTATAGGGGAATTGTGAGCGGA
TAACAATTCCCCTCTAGAAATAATTTTGTTTAACTTTAAGAAGGAGATATACATATGCAGATCTTCGTCA
AGACGTTAACCGGTAAAACCATAACTCTGGAAGTTGAACCATCCGATACCATCGAAAACGTTAAGGCTAA
AATTCAAGACAAGGAAGGAATTCCACCTGATCAACAAAGATTGATCTTTGCCGGTAAGCAGCTCGAGGAC
GGTAGAACGCTGTCTGATTACAACATTCAGAAGGAGTCGACCTTACATCTTGTCTTAAGACTACCGAACA
CCGGTGGATCCCACCACCACCACCACCACTGAGATCCGGCTGCTAACAAAGCCCGAAAGGAAGCTGAGTT
GGCTGCTGCCACCGCTGAGCAATAACTAGCATAACCCCTTGGGGCCTCTAAACGGGTCTTGAGGGGTTTT
TTGCTGAAAGGAGGAACTATATCCGGATTGGCGAATGGG
[124 nt withheld, positions 2700-2823]
C
[91 nt withheld, positions 2825-2915]
A
[49 nt withheld, positions 2917-2965]
CCTTTGACGTTGGAGTCCACGTTCTTT
[37 nt withheld, positions 2993-3029]
ACCCTATCTCGGTCTATTCTTTTGATTTATAAGGGATTTTGCCGATTTCGGCCTATTGGTTAAAAAATGA
GCTGATTTAACAAAAATTTAACGCGAATTTTAACAAAATATTAACGCTTACAATTTAGGTGGCACTTTTC
GGGGAAATGTGCGCGGAACCCCTATTTGTTTATTTTTCTAAATACATTCAAATATGTATCCGCTCATGAA
TTAATTCTTAGAAAAACTCATCGAGCATCAAATGAAACTGCAATTTATTCATATCAGGATTATCAATACC
ATATTTTTGAAAAAGCCGTTTCTGTAATGAAGGAGAAAACTCACCGAGGCAGTTCCATAGGATGGCAAGA
TCCTGGTATCGGTCTGCGATTCCGACTCGTCCAACATCAATACAACCTATTAATTTCCCCTCGTCAAAAA
TAAGGTTATCAAGTGAGAAATCACCATGAGTGACGACTGAATCCGGTGAGAATGGCAAAAGTTTATGCAT
TTCTTTCCAGACTTGTTCAACAGGCCAGCCATTACGCTCGTCATCAAAATCACTCGCATCAACCAAACCG
TTATTCATTCGTGATTGCGCCTGAGCGAGACGAAATACGCGATCGCTGTTAAAAGGACAATTACAAACAG
GAATCGAATGCAACCGGCGCAGGAACACTGCCAGCGCATCAACAATATTTTCACCTGAATCAGGATATTC
TTCTAATACCTGGAATGCTGTTTTCCCGGGGATCGCAGTGGTGAGTAACCATGCATCATCAGGAGTACGG
ATAAAATGCTTGATGGTCGGAAGAGGCATAAATTCCGTCAGCCAGTTTAGTCTGACCATCTCATCTGTAA
CATCATTGGCAACGCTACCTTTGCCATGTTTCAGAAACAACTCTGGCGCATCGGGCTTCCCATACAATCG
ATAGATTGTCGCACCTGATTGCCCGACATTATCGCGAGCCCATTTATACCCATATAAATCAGCATCCATG
TTGGAATTTAATCGCGGCCTAGAGCAAGACGTTTCCCGTTGAATATGGCTCATAACACCCCTTGTATTAC
TGTTTATGTAAGCAGACAGTTTTATTGTTCATGACCAAAATCCCTTAACGTGAGTTTTCGTTCCACTGAG
CGTCAGACCCCGTAGAAAAGATCAAAGGATCTTCTTGAGATCCTTTTTTTCTGCGCGTAATCTGCTGCTT
GCAAACAAAAAAACCACCGCTACCAGCGGTGGTTTGTTTGCCGGATCAAGAGCTACCAACTCTTTTTCCG
AAGGTAACTGGCTTCAGCAGAGCGCAGATACCAAATACTGTCCTTCTAGTGTAGCCGTAGTTAGGCCACC
ACTTCAAGAACTCTGTAGCACCGCCTACATACCTCGCTCTGCTAATCCTGTTACCAGTGGCTGCTGCCAG
TGGCGATAAGTCGTGTCTTACCGGGTTGGACTCAAGACGATAGTTACCGGATAAGGCGCAGCGGTCGGGC
TGAACGGGGGGTTCGTGCACACAGCCCAGCTTGGAGCGAACGACCTACACCGAACTGAGATACCTACAGC
GTGAGCTATGAGAAAGCGCCACGCTTCCCGAAGGGAGAAAGGCGGACAGGTATCCGGTAAGCGGCAGGGT
CGGAACAGGAGAGCGCACGAGGGAGCTTCCAGGGGGAAACGCCTGGTATCTTTATAGTCCTGTCGGGTTT
CGCCACCTCTGACTTGAGCGTCGATTTTTGTGATGCTCGTCAGGGGGGCGGAGCCTATGGAAAAACGCCA
GCAACGCGGCCTTTTTACGGTTCCTGGCCTTTTGCTGGCCTTTTGCTCACATGTTCTTTCCTGCGTTATC
CCCTGATTCTGTGGATAACCGTATTACCGCCTTTGAGTGAGCTGATACCGCTCGCCGCAGCCGAACGACC
GAGCGCAGCGAGTCAGTGAGCGAGGAAGCGGAAGAGCGCCTGATGCGGTATTTTCTCCTTACGCATCTGT
GCGGTATTTCACACCGCAATGGTGCACTCTCAGTACAATCTGCTCTGATGCCGCATAGTTAAGCCAGTAT
ACACTCCGCTATCGCTACGTGACTGGGTCATGGCTGCGCCCCGACACCCGCCAACACCCGCTGACGCGCC
CTGACGGGCTTGTCTGCTCCCGGCATCCGCTTACAGACAAGCTGTGACCGTCTCCGGGAGCTGCATGTGT
CAGAGGTTTTCACCGTCATCACCGAAACGCGCGAGGCAGCTGCGGTAAAGCTCATCAGCGTGGTCGTGAA
GCGATTCACAGATGTCTGCCTGTTCATCCGCGTCCAGCTCGTTGAGTTTCTCCAGAAGCGTTAATGTCTG
GCTTCTGATAAAGCGGGCCATGTTAAGGGCGGTTTTTTCCTGTTTGGTCACTGATGCCTCCGTGTAAGGG
GGATTTCTGTTCATGGGGGTAATGATACCGATGAAACGAGAGAGGATGCTCACGAT
Features (pLannotate 1.2.2; 19 found; start..end, strand, type, name):
    394..685     -  CDS            TcR (fragment): tetracycline efflux protein; tet; confers resistance to tetracycline
    700..721     -  protein_bind   CAP binding site: CAP binding activates transcription in the presence of cAMP. E. coli catabolite activator protein
    734..1816    -  CDS            lacI: lac repressor; lacI; The lac repressor binds to the lac operator to inhibit transcription in E. coli. This inhibition can be relieved by adding lactose or isopropyl-β-D-thiogalactopyranoside (IPTG).
   1817..1894    -  promoter       lacI promoter: lacI
   1902..2181    -  CDS            TcR (fragment): tetracycline efflux protein; tet; confers resistance to tetracycline
   2207..2225    +  promoter       T7 promoter: promoter for bacteriophage T7 RNA polymerase
   2226..2250    +  protein_bind   lac operator: The lac repressor binds to the lac operator to inhibit transcription in E. coli. This inhibition can be relieved by adding lactose or isopropyl-β-D-thiogalactopyranoside (IPTG). lac repressor encoded by lacI
   2265..2287    +  RBS            RBS: efficient ribosome binding site from bacteriophage T7 gene 10 (Olins and Rangwala, 1989)
   2295..2513    +  CDS            ubiquitin: human ubiquitin
   2531..2549    +  CDS            9xHis (fragment): 9xHis affinity tag
   2559..2608    +  CDS            SET1 (fragment): solubility-enhancement tag derived from T7 phage gene 10B
   2616..2663    +  terminator     T7 terminator: transcription terminator for bacteriophage T7 RNA polymerase
   2700..3128    +  rep_origin     f1 ori (sequence partly withheld): f1 bacteriophage origin of replication; arrow indicates direction of (+) strand synthesis
   3181..3238    +  promoter       AmpR promoter (fragment): bla
   3247..4062    -  CDS            KanR: aminoglycoside phosphotransferase; aph(3')-Ia; confers resistance to kanamycin in bacteria or G418 (Geneticin®) in eukaryotes
   4184..4772    +  rep_origin     ori: high-copy-number ColE1/pMB1/pBR322/pUC origin of replication
   4958..5097    -  misc_feature   bom: basis of mobility region from pBR322
   5199..5390    -  CDS            rop: Rop protein, which maintains plasmids at low copy number; rop
   5407..322     +  CDS            YPB1_ECOLX (across the origin): Protein predicted: Swiss-Prot protein existence level 4. From Escherichia coli.
