[The description below was written by a language model from this plasmid's Addgene catalogue record and pLannotate feature annotations shown in this document.]
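Description:
Ub-LPNTG-pET is a bacterial expression plasmid built on the pET29 backbone for producing human ubiquitin carrying a C-terminal sortase recognition motif and a histidine tag. It is selected with kanamycin through an aminoglycoside phosphotransferase (KanR) gene and replicates from a ColE1/pMB1-type origin. The catalogue lists it as high copy, although the annotation also shows the rop gene and the bom region inherited from pBR322, elements that normally moderate copy number. An f1 origin is present as well. Short hits to tetracycline resistance, an AmpR promoter fragment, a T7 gene 10-derived solubility tag fragment and a predicted E. coli protein appear to be backbone remnants or automated annotation matches rather than functional parts.

The expression cassette follows the standard pET layout: a T7 promoter with an adjacent lac operator, the T7 gene 10 ribosome binding site, the ubiquitin coding sequence, a short stretch that would contain the sortase motif, a His tag (annotated as a fragment of a longer His tag) and the T7 terminator. A plasmid-borne lacI gene with its own promoter supplies lac repressor, so transcription is held off until IPTG is added in a host that provides T7 RNA polymerase. The recorded mutation, Arg74ProLeuThr, indicates that the ubiquitin C-terminal region was altered around residue 74 to generate the sortase motif named in the plasmid title. The cloning sites are not recorded. The His tag permits metal-affinity purification, and the sortase motif allows enzymatic ligation of the ubiquitin C-terminus to other molecules. This fits the associated work on site-specific installation of post-translational protein modifications using a bifunctional biarsenical linker.
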