Addgene plasmid #221850: Ub-LPNTG-pET
Purpose: Expresses Ub with sortase motif and His tag
Depositing lab: Artur Krężel. Depositing organization: University of Wroclaw. Publication: Site-Specific and Fluorescently Enhanced Installation of Post-Translational Protein Modifications via Bifunctional Biarsenical Linker. Antonenko A, Pomorski A, Singh AK, Kapczynska K, Krezel A. ACS Omega. 2024 Oct 30;9(45):45127-45137. doi: 10.1021/acsomega.4c05828. eCollection 2024 Nov 12. PubMed 39554417.
Backbone
  Vector backbone: pET29
  Vector type: Bacterial Expression
Growth in bacteria
  Bacterial resistance: Kanamycin, 50 μg/mL
  Growth temperature: 37°C
  Growth strain: DH5alpha
  Copy number: High Copy
Gene/Insert
  Gene/Insert name: Ubiquitin
  Species: H. sapiens (human)
  Mutation: Arg74ProLeuThr
  Cloning method: Restriction Enzyme; 5′ cloning site Unknown (unknown if destroyed); 3′ cloning site Unknown (unknown if destroyed)
  Sequencing primers: 5′ n/a
Terms and licenses: Academic/Nonprofit Terms; Industry Terms: Not Available to Industry
How to cite: Ub-LPNTG-pET was a gift from Artur Krężel (Addgene plasmid # 221850 ; http://n2t.net/addgene:221850 ; RRID:Addgene_221850)
